Addgene plasmid #113810: pTSHZ2-donor
Purpose: CRISPR donor plasmid to tag human transcription factor TSHZ2 with GFP
Depositing lab: Kevin White. Depositing organization: University of Chicago.
Backbone
  Vector backbone: pUC19
  Vector type: CRISPR
Growth in bacteria
  Bacterial resistance: Ampicillin, 100 μg/mL
  Growth temperature: 37°C
  Growth strain: DH5alpha
  Copy number: High Copy
Gene/Insert
  Gene/Insert name: TSHZ2 homology arms flanking EGFP-IRES-Neo cassette
  Species: H. sapiens (human)
  Entrez Gene: TSHZ2 (a.k.a. C20orf17, OVC10-2, TSH2, ZABC2, ZNF218)
  Cloning method: Gibson Cloning
  Sequencing primers: 5′ M13pUC-fwd; 3′ M13pUC-rev
Terms and licenses: Academic/Nonprofit Terms; Industry Terms: Not Available to Industry
Depositor comments: Cloning source: SK-N-SH. Use with plasmid pTSHZ2.1.0-gDNA
How to cite: pTSHZ2-donor was a gift from Kevin White (Addgene plasmid # 113810 ; http://n2t.net/addgene:113810 ; RRID:Addgene_113810)
