[The description below was written by a language model from this plasmid's Addgene catalogue record and pLannotate feature annotations shown in this document.]
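Description:
pTSHZ2-donor is a homology-directed repair template built on the pUC19 backbone, intended to knock a GFP tag into the endogenous human TSHZ2 transcription factor gene by CRISPR. It is a high-copy bacterial plasmid carrying the pUC-type ColE1 origin and a β-lactamase gene for ampicillin selection. Remnants of the pUC19 lac promoter/operator, lacZα and multiple cloning site flank the insert, which was assembled by Gibson cloning. It has no mammalian origin or viral elements and acts only as a DNA donor in human cells.

The insert consists of TSHZ2 homology arms, cloned from SK-N-SH cell material, surrounding an EGFP-IRES-Neo cassette. The annotated upstream arm is about 1.2 kb of TSHZ2 coding sequence. It is followed on the same strand by a short linker region annotated with a TEV-site-containing tag fragment and an S-tag, then EGFP, an EMCV IRES and the Tn5 neomycin phosphotransferase gene. This layout suggests a C-terminal fusion of the tags and EGFP to TSHZ2, although the record does not state the tagged end explicitly. No mammalian promoter or polyadenylation signal is annotated in the cassette. After correct integration, the EGFP fusion and the IRES-driven NeoR would therefore presumably be transcribed from the native TSHZ2 promoter, which would allow G418 selection of cells expressing the tagged locus. The roughly 1.1 kb between NeoR and the vector is unannotated and presumably holds the downstream homology arm.

The depositor specifies use together with the companion guide plasmid pTSHZ2.1.0-gDNA. The depositor sequence and the repository's sequencing result give essentially the same feature map. They differ by 8 nt in total length, and the difference lies in the IRES region.
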