Features (pLannotate 1.2.2; 17 found; start..end, strand, type, name):
     58..74      -  protein_bind   lac operator: The lac repressor binds to the lac operator to inhibit transcription in E. coli. This inhibition can be relieved by adding lactose or isopropyl-β-D-thiogalactopyranoside (IPTG). lac repressor encoded by lacI
     82..112     -  promoter       lac promoter: promoter for the E. coli lac operon
    127..148     -  protein_bind   CAP binding site: CAP binding activates transcription in the presence of cAMP. E. coli catabolite activator protein
    161..253     -  CDS            lacI (fragment): lac repressor; lacI; The lac repressor binds to the lac operator to inhibit transcription in E. coli. This inhibition can be relieved by adding lactose or isopropyl-β-D-thiogalactopyranoside (IPTG).
    436..1024    -  rep_origin     ori: high-copy-number ColE1/pMB1/pBR322/pUC origin of replication
   1195..2055    -  CDS            AmpR: β-lactamase; bla; confers resistance to ampicillin, carbenicillin, and related antibiotics
   2056..2160    -  promoter       AmpR promoter: bla
   2255..2290    +  CDS            rop (fragment): Rop protein, which maintains plasmids at low copy number; rop
   2392..2491    +  misc_feature   bom (fragment): basis of mobility region from pBR322
   2497..2654    -  CDS            lacZα (fragment): LacZα fragment of β-galactosidase; lacZ fragment
   2670..3860    +  CDS            TSHZ2 (fragment): TSH2_HUMAN - Also known as C20orf17, TSH2, ZNF218. Experimental evidence at protein level: Swiss-Prot protein existence level 1. Probable transcriptional regulator involved in developmental processes. May act as a transcriptional repressor (Potential). From Homo sapiens (Human).
   3881..3901    +  CDS            capTEV™ (fragment): composite tag for in vivo biotinylation, TEV protease cleavage, and 6xHis tagging
   3915..3959    +  CDS            S-Tag: affinity and epitope tag derived from pancreatic ribonuclease A
   4050..4769    +  CDS            EGFP: the original enhanced GFP (Yang et al., 1996) mammalian codon-optimized
   4807..5392    +  misc_feature   IRES2: internal ribosome entry site (IRES) of the encephalomyocarditis virus (EMCV)
   5474..6277    +  CDS            NeoR/KanR: aminoglycoside phosphotransferase from Tn5; aph(3')-II (or nptII); confers resistance to neomycin, kanamycin, and G418 (Geneticin®)
   7392..21      +  misc_feature   MCS (fragment) (across the origin): pUC18/19 multiple cloning site
>Addgene plasmid #113810 | pTSHZ2-donor | depositor full sequence | sequence record 214771 | Full Sequence
GACCTGCAGGCATGCAAGCTTGGCGTAATCATGGTCATAGCTGTTTCCTGTGTGAAATTGTTATCCGCTC
ACAATTCCACACAACATACGAGCCGGAAGCATAAAGTGTAAAGCCTGGGGTGCCTAATGAGTGAGCTAAC
TCACATTAATTGCGTTGCGCTCACTGCCCGCTTTCCAGTCGGGAAACCTGTCGTGCCAGCTGCATTAATG
AATCGGCCAACGCGCGGGGAGAGGCGGTTTGCGTATTGGGCGCTCTTCCGCTTCCTCGCTCACTGACTCG
CTGCGCTCGGTCGTTCGGCTGCGGCGAGCGGTATCAGCTCACTCAAAGGCGGTAATACGGTTATCCACAG
AATCAGGGGATAACGCAGGAAAGAACATGTGAGCAAAAGGCCAGCAAAAGGCCAGGAACCGTAAAAAGGC
CGCGTTGCTGGCGTTTTTCCATAGGCTCCGCCCCCCTGACGAGCATCACAAAAATCGACGCTCAAGTCAG
AGGTGGCGAAACCCGACAGGACTATAAAGATACCAGGCGTTTCCCCCTGGAAGCTCCCTCGTGCGCTCTC
CTGTTCCGACCCTGCCGCTTACCGGATACCTGTCCGCCTTTCTCCCTTCGGGAAGCGTGGCGCTTTCTCA
TAGCTCACGCTGTAGGTATCTCAGTTCGGTGTAGGTCGTTCGCTCCAAGCTGGGCTGTGTGCACGAACCC
CCCGTTCAGCCCGACCGCTGCGCCTTATCCGGTAACTATCGTCTTGAGTCCAACCCGGTAAGACACGACT
TATCGCCACTGGCAGCAGCCACTGGTAACAGGATTAGCAGAGCGAGGTATGTAGGCGGTGCTACAGAGTT
CTTGAAGTGGTGGCCTAACTACGGCTACACTAGAAGGACAGTATTTGGTATCTGCGCTCTGCTGAAGCCA
GTTACCTTCGGAAAAAGAGTTGGTAGCTCTTGATCCGGCAAACAAACCACCGCTGGTAGCGGTGGTTTTT
TTGTTTGCAAGCAGCAGATTACGCGCAGAAAAAAAGGATCTCAAGAAGATCCTTTGATCTTTTCTACGGG
GTCTGACGCTCAGTGGAACGAAAACTCACGTTAAGGGATTTTGGTCATGAGATTATCAAAAAGGATCTTC
ACCTAGATCCTTTTAAATTAAAAATGAAGTTTTAAATCAATCTAAAGTATATATGAGTAAACTTGGTCTG
ACAGTTACCAATGCTTAATCAGTGAGGCACCTATCTCAGCGATCTGTCTATTTCGTTCATCCATAGTTGC
CTGACTCCCCGTCGTGTAGATAACTACGATACGGGAGGGCTTACCATCTGGCCCCAGTGCTGCAATGATA
CCGCGAGACCCACGCTCACCGGCTCCAGATTTATCAGCAATAAACCAGCCAGCCGGAAGGGCCGAGCGCA
GAAGTGGTCCTGCAACTTTATCCGCCTCCATCCAGTCTATTAATTGTTGCCGGGAAGCTAGAGTAAGTAG
TTCGCCAGTTAATAGTTTGCGCAACGTTGTTGCCATTGCTACAGGCATCGTGGTGTCACGCTCGTCGTTT
GGTATGGCTTCATTCAGCTCCGGTTCCCAACGATCAAGGCGAGTTACATGATCCCCCATGTTGTGCAAAA
AAGCGGTTAGCTCCTTCGGTCCTCCGATCGTTGTCAGAAGTAAGTTGGCCGCAGTGTTATCACTCATGGT
TATGGCAGCACTGCATAATTCTCTTACTGTCATGCCATCCGTAAGATGCTTTTCTGTGACTGGTGAGTAC
TCAACCAAGTCATTCTGAGAATAGTGTATGCGGCGACCGAGTTGCTCTTGCCCGGCGTCAATACGGGATA
ATACCGCGCCACATAGCAGAACTTTAAAAGTGCTCATCATTGGAAAACGTTCTTCGGGGCGAAAACTCTC
AAGGATCTTACCGCTGTTGAGATCCAGTTCGATGTAACCCACTCGTGCACCCAACTGATCTTCAGCATCT
TTTACTTTCACCAGCGTTTCTGGGTGAGCAAAAACAGGAAGGCAAAATGCCGCAAAAAAGGGAATAAGGG
CGACACGGAAATGTTGAATACTCATACTCTTCCTTTTTCAATATTATTGAAGCATTTATCAGGGTTATTG
TCTCATGAGCGGATACATATTTGAATGTATTTAGAAAAATAAACAAATAGGGGTTCCGCGCACATTTCCC
CGAAAAGTGCCACCTGACGTCTAAGAAACCATTATTATCATGACATTAACCTATAAAAATAGGCGTATCA
CGAGGCCCTTTCGTCTCGCGCGTTTCGGTGATGACGGTGAAAACCTCTGACACATGCAGCTCCCGGAGAC
GGTCACAGCTTGTCTGTAAGCGGATGCCGGGAGCAGACAAGCCCGTCAGGGCGCGTCAGCGGGTGTTGGC
GGGTGTCGGGGCTGGCTTAACTATGCGGCATCAGAGCAGATTGTACTGAGAGTGCACCATATGCGGTGTG
AAATACCGCACAGATGCGTAAGGAGAAAATACCGCATCAGGCGCCATTCGCCATTCAGGCTGCGCAACTG
TTGGGAAGGGCGATCGGTGCGGGCCTCTTCGCTATTACGCCAGCTGGCGAAAGGGGGATGTGCTGCAAGG
CGATTAAGTTGGGTAACGCCAGGGTTTTCCCAGTCACGACGTTGTAAAACGACGGCCAGTGAATTCGAGC
TCGGTACCCGAAACACCTCCAGAAGCCAAAAAGACCGAGCTGGGTCCCCTGAAGGAGGAGGAGAAGCTGA
TGAAAGAGGGCAGCGAGAAGGAGAAACCCCAGCCCCTGGAGCCCACATCTGCTCTGAGCAATGGGTGCGC
CCTCGCCAACCACGCCCCGGCCCTGCCATGCATCAACCCACTCAGCGCCCTGCAGTCCGTCCTGAACAAT
CACTTGGGCAAAGCCACGGAGCCCTTGCGCTCACCTTCCTGCTCCAGCCCAAGTTCAAGCACAATTTCCA
TGTTCCACAAGTCGAATCTCAATGTCATGGACAAGCCGGTCTTGAGTCCTGCCTCCACAAGGTCAGCCAG
CGTGTCCAGGCGCTACCTGTTTGAGAACAGCGATCAGCCCATTGACCTGACCAAGTCCAAAAGCAAGAAA
GCCGAGTCCTCGCAAGCACAATCTTGTATGTCCCCACCTCAGAAGCACGCTCTGTCTGACATCGCCGACA
TGGTCAAAGTCCTCCCCAAAGCCACCACCCCAAAGCCAGCCTCCTCCTCCAGGGTCCCCCCCATGAAGCT
GGAAATGGATGTCAGGCGCTTTGAGGATGTCTCCAGTGAAGTCTCAACTTTGCATAAAAGAAAAGGCCGG
CAGTCCAACTGGAATCCTCAGCATCTTCTGATTCTACAAGCCCAGTTTGCCTCGAGCCTCTTCCAGACAT
CAGAGGGCAAATACCTGCTGTCTGATCTGGGCCCACAAGAGCGTATGCAAATCTCTAAGTTTACGGGACT
CTCAATGACCACTATCAGTCACTGGCTGGCCAACGTCAAGTACCAGCTTAGGAAAACGGGCGGGACAAAA
TTTCTGAAAAACATGGACAAAGGCCACCCCATCTTTTATTGCAGTGACTGTGCCTCCCAGTTCAGAACCC
CTTCTACCTACATCAGTCACTTAGAATCTCACCTGGGTTTCCAAATGAAGGACATGACCCGCTTGTCAGT
GGACCAGCAAAGCAAGGTGGAGCAAGAGATCTCCCGGGTATCGTCGGCTCAGAGGTCTCCAGAAACAATA
GCTGCCGAAGAGGACACAGACTCTAAATTCAAGTGTAAGTTGTGCTGTCGGACATTTGTGAGCAAACATG
CGGTAAAACTCCACCTAAGCAAAACGCACAGCAAGTCACCCGAACACCATTCACAGTTTGTAACAGACGT
GGATGAAGAAGGGATTCCAACTACTGCAAGCGAGAATCTTTATTTTCAGGGCGCCGCCAAATTCAAAGAA
ACCGCTGCTGCTAAATTCGAACGCCAGCACATGGACAGCGGAGGTGGAGGTTCGAGCGGTCCCTCGGGTT
CGTCGAGCCTGGAAGTTCTGTTCCAGGGGCCCCTGTCGTCGAGCGGTCCCTCGGGTTCGATGGTGAGCAA
AGGCGAGGAGCTGTTCACCGGGGTGGTGCCCATCCTGGTCGAGCTGGACGGCGACGTAAACGGCCACAAG
TTCAGCGTGTCCGGCGAGGGCGAGGGCGATGCCACCTACGGCAAGCTGACCCTGAAGTTCATCTGCACCA
CCGGCAAGCTGCCCGTGCCCTGGCCCACCCTCGTGACCACCCTGACCTACGGCGTGCAGTGCTTCAGCCG
CTACCCCGACCACATGAAGCAGCACGACTTCTTCAAGTCCGCCATGCCCGAAGGCTACGTCCAGGAGCGC
ACCATCTTCTTCAAGGACGACGGCAACTACAAGACCCGCGCCGAGGTGAAGTTCGAGGGCGACACCCTGG
TGAACCGCATCGAGCTGAAGGGCATCGACTTCAAGGAGGACGGCAACATCCTGGGGCACAAGCTGGAGTA
CAACTACAACAGCCACAACGTCTATATCATGGCCGACAAGCAGAAGAACGGCATCAAGGTGAACTTCAAG
ATCCGCCACAACATCGAGGACGGCAGCGTGCAGCTCGCCGACCACTACCAGCAGAACACCCCCATCGGCG
ACGGCCCCGTGCTGCTGCCCGACAACCACTACCTGAGCACCCAGTCCGCCCTGAGCAAAGACCCCAACGA
GAAGCGCGATCACATGGTCCTTAAGGAGTTCGTGACCGCCGCCGGGATCACTCTCGGCATGGACGAGCTG
TACAAGTAATGATCTAGAGTCGAGTTAATTAAGAATTCCGCCCCCCCCCCTCTCCCTCCCCCCCCCTAAC
GTTACTGGCCGAAGCCGCTTGGAATAAGGCCGGTGTGCGTTTGTCTATATGTTATTTTCCACCATATTGC
CGTCTTTTGGCAATGTGAGGGCCCGGAAACCTGGCCCTGTCTTCTTGACGAGCATTCCTAGGGGTCTTTC
CCCTCTCGCCAAAGGAATGCAGGGTCTGTTGAATGTCGTGAAGGAAGCAGTTCCTCTGGAAGCTTCTTGA
AGACAAACAACGTCTGTAGCGACCCTTTGCAGGCAGCGGAACCCCCCACCTGGCGACAGGTGCCTCTGCG
GCCAAAAGCCACGTGTATAAGATACACCTGCAAAGGCGGCACAACCCCAGTGCCACGTTGTGAGTTGGAT
AGTTGTGGAAAGAGTCAAATGGCTCTCCTCAAGCGTATTCAACAAGGGGCTGAAGGATGCCCAGAAGGTA
CCCCATTGTATGGGATCTGATCTGGGGCCTCGGTGCACATGCTTTACATGTGTTTAGTCGAGGTTAAAAA
AACGTCTAGGCCCCCCGAACCACGGGGACGTGGTTTTCCTTTGAAAAACACGATGATAATATGGCCACAA
CCTGTTACATTGCACAAGATAAAAATATATCATCACGAACAGTAAAACTGTCTGCTTACATAAACAGTAA
TACAAGGGGTGTTATGGGATCGGCCATTGAACAAGATGGATTGCACGCAGGTTCTCCGGCCGCTTGGGTG
GAGAGGCTATTCGGCTATGACTGGGCACAACAGACAATCGGCTGCTCTGATGCCGCCGTGTTCCGGCTGT
CAGCGCAGGGGCGCCCGGTTCTTTTTGTCAAGACCGACCTGTCCGGTGCCCTGAATGAACTGCAGGACGA
GGCAGCGCGGCTATCGTGGCTGGCCACGACGGGCGTTCCTTGCGCAGCTGTGCTCGACGTTGTCACTGAA
GCGGGAAGGGACTGGCTGCTATTGGGCGAAGTGCCGGGGCAGGATCTCCTGTCATCTCACCTTGCTCCTG
CCGAGAAAGTATCCATCATGGCTGATGCAATGCGGCGGCTGCATACGCTTGATCCGGCTACCTGCCCATT
CGACCACCAAGCGAAACATCGCATCGAGCGAGCACGTACTCGGATGGAAGCCGGTCTTGTCGATCAGGAT
GATCTGGACGAAGAGCATCAGGGGCTCGCGCCAGCCGAACTGTTCGCCAGGCTCAAGGCGCGCATGCCCG
ACGGCGAGGATCTCGTCGTGACCCATGGCGATGCCTGCTTGCCGAATATCATGGTGGAAAATGGCCGCTT
TTCTGGATTCATCGACTGTGGCCGGCTGGGTGTGGCGGACCGCTATCAGGACATAGCGTTGGCTACCCGT
GATATTGCTGAAGAGCTTGGCGGCGAATGGGCTGACCGCTTCCTCGTGCTTTACGGTATCGCCGCTCCCG
ATTCGCAGCGCATCGCCTTCTATCGCCTTCTTGACGAGTTCTTCTGAGTCCTCTGCAGGTATGGGTTTGC
TCTGAGGCATTGCGATTAGCCTGGTGAGGAGCTTTCTTACAGGGAGATGGGTCTGCTTAGAGGCAGCTAG
CATCTCCCAATGCCAAGCAGGATAGTAGCTTGCTGGAGTAGGATTTATTTTAATGAAAGACCAGAACATG
AAAACTAAGTCCTAATCATTCTCTTAAGTCCTCTAGTTTAGAGCTGGGAACTAGAATAAAACGGGTTTAG
AGAGATAAAGTTCACAGATTACTACTGCTTTTTTTAGGCCTTCATCATCCATAATCCTGAATTACCCAAG
GCAAGCTCCAGTGTCCAGCCAAGGCTATCTTTCATTTTAATTATTAGATACTAACTTCTGTCACCATTCC
ATTTCACCACCCCACCTTTCCATAGCAATGCCAATGACTTATAAAGTGACAAAAAGTTGAGCAATGGAAG
AAAGATTGGAGAGTGCTAGAAGTAGTTACTATATAGAGATTCCTTAATCAGCTCATGAATAGCTTAAAGT
TGTCTTTATGATTGTTACTTGTAATGAATGCTTTTTTGCAGCTTACTTTTAGTAATTGCCACCTTCCACC
TCTTCCCTTTGGTTATTTTCTACATTAAGTGTCCTATGAATGAGCATGTGCCCTTAACAGGTTGGTAGAA
AAATATTCTTCTTTGCAGAACATTGAGATGAAAAGAAGCTTATTTTCTTCTTTCATCTTTTGGTTTTCTT
GTGGATAGACCAGTATTAGAGCCCACCTTTAACAAAGATAGAGGCAATGTGTGCCCTTGAGGTTTCATTT
CACATAAAGAAACAAATGGCTTTCTGTACACTTATGTTAATGTGCATGGAGTCCCATAGCTTGAAGATAA
TGTGCATCATGTGTCATAGAAGTTCCATGCCTTATATAGTCAACCATGCCCAGACCATTTGTGTCATTTT
TAGGAAACAGGGCAGAGACCAAGGTCAAATGCTTTGGCAGATTAGTTTCACCAGCCATTTTCAAATGTTG
AGGATAAGCAAGGCTGGGTCTTAACCAATCTCTTTCATTTGCCCATTTGTGTTTTCTCTACTTCTTTTTC
TCTCCCTTCCAGCATGATGCCCGCATACACTAAGGGCCCTCC
