Features (pLannotate 1.2.2; 18 found; start..end, strand, type, name):
     58..74      -  protein_bind   lac operator: The lac repressor binds to the lac operator to inhibit transcription in E. coli. This inhibition can be relieved by adding lactose or isopropyl-β-D-thiogalactopyranoside (IPTG). lac repressor encoded by lacI
     82..112     -  promoter       lac promoter: promoter for the E. coli lac operon
    127..148     -  protein_bind   CAP binding site: CAP binding activates transcription in the presence of cAMP. E. coli catabolite activator protein
    161..253     -  CDS            lacI (fragment): lac repressor; lacI; The lac repressor binds to the lac operator to inhibit transcription in E. coli. This inhibition can be relieved by adding lactose or isopropyl-β-D-thiogalactopyranoside (IPTG).
    436..1024    -  rep_origin     ori: high-copy-number ColE1/pMB1/pBR322/pUC origin of replication
   1195..2055    -  CDS            AmpR: β-lactamase; bla; confers resistance to ampicillin, carbenicillin, and related antibiotics
   2056..2160    -  promoter       AmpR promoter: bla
   2255..2290    +  CDS            rop (fragment): Rop protein, which maintains plasmids at low copy number; rop
   2392..2491    +  misc_feature   bom (fragment): basis of mobility region from pBR322
   2497..2654    -  CDS            lacZα (fragment): LacZα fragment of β-galactosidase; lacZ fragment
   2670..3860    +  CDS            TSHZ2 (fragment): TSH2_HUMAN - Also known as C20orf17, TSH2, ZNF218. Experimental evidence at protein level: Swiss-Prot protein existence level 1. Probable transcriptional regulator involved in developmental processes. May act as a transcriptional repressor (Potential). From Homo sapiens (Human).
   3881..3901    +  CDS            capTEV™ (fragment): composite tag for in vivo biotinylation, TEV protease cleavage, and 6xHis tagging
   3915..3959    +  CDS            S-Tag: affinity and epitope tag derived from pancreatic ribonuclease A
   4050..4769    +  CDS            EGFP: the original enhanced GFP (Yang et al., 1996) mammalian codon-optimized
   4807..4824    +  misc_feature   IRES (fragment): internal ribosome entry site (IRES) of the encephalomyocarditis virus (EMCV)
   4826..5400    +  misc_feature   IRES2: internal ribosome entry site (IRES) of the encephalomyocarditis virus (EMCV)
   5482..6285    +  CDS            NeoR/KanR: aminoglycoside phosphotransferase from Tn5; aph(3')-II (or nptII); confers resistance to neomycin, kanamycin, and G418 (Geneticin®)
   7400..21      +  misc_feature   MCS (fragment) (across the origin): pUC18/19 multiple cloning site
>Addgene plasmid #113810 | pTSHZ2-donor | addgene full sequence | sequence record 229895 | Addgene NGS Result
GACCTGCAGGCATGCAAGCTTGGCGTAATCATGGTCATAGCTGTTTCCTGTGTGAAATTGTTATCCGCTC
ACAATTCCACACAACATACGAGCCGGAAGCATAAAGTGTAAAGCCTGGGGTGCCTAATGAGTGAGCTAAC
TCACATTAATTGCGTTGCGCTCACTGCCCGCTTTCCAGTCGGGAAACCTGTCGTGCCAGCTGCATTAATG
AATCGGCCAACGCGCGGGGAGAGGCGGTTTGCGTATTGGGCGCTCTTCCGCTTCCTCGCTCACTGACTCG
CTGCGCTCGGTCGTTCGGCTGCGGCGAGCGGTATCAGCTCACTCAAAGGCGGTAATACGGTTATCCACAG
AATCAGGGGATAACGCAGGAAAGAACATGTGAGCAAAAGGCCAGCAAAAGGCCAGGAACCGTAAAAAGGC
CGCGTTGCTGGCGTTTTTCCATAGGCTCCGCCCCCCTGACGAGCATCACAAAAATCGACGCTCAAGTCAG
AGGTGGCGAAACCCGACAGGACTATAAAGATACCAGGCGTTTCCCCCTGGAAGCTCCCTCGTGCGCTCTC
CTGTTCCGACCCTGCCGCTTACCGGATACCTGTCCGCCTTTCTCCCTTCGGGAAGCGTGGCGCTTTCTCA
TAGCTCACGCTGTAGGTATCTCAGTTCGGTGTAGGTCGTTCGCTCCAAGCTGGGCTGTGTGCACGAACCC
CCCGTTCAGCCCGACCGCTGCGCCTTATCCGGTAACTATCGTCTTGAGTCCAACCCGGTAAGACACGACT
TATCGCCACTGGCAGCAGCCACTGGTAACAGGATTAGCAGAGCGAGGTATGTAGGCGGTGCTACAGAGTT
CTTGAAGTGGTGGCCTAACTACGGCTACACTAGAAGAACAGTATTTGGTATCTGCGCTCTGCTGAAGCCA
GTTACCTTCGGAAAAAGAGTTGGTAGCTCTTGATCCGGCAAACAAACCACCGCTGGTAGCGGTGGTTTTT
TTGTTTGCAAGCAGCAGATTACGCGCAGAAAAAAAGGATCTCAAGAAGATCCTTTGATCTTTTCTACGGG
GTCTGACGCTCAGTGGAACGAAAACTCACGTTAAGGGATTTTGGTCATGAGATTATCAAAAAGGATCTTC
ACCTAGATCCTTTTAAATTAAAAATGAAGTTTTAAATCAATCTAAAGTATATATGAGTAAACTTGGTCTG
ACAGTTACCAATGCTTAATCAGTGAGGCACCTATCTCAGCGATCTGTCTATTTCGTTCATCCATAGTTGC
CTGACTCCCCGTCGTGTAGATAACTACGATACGGGAGGGCTTACCATCTGGCCCCAGTGCTGCAATGATA
CCGCGAGACCCACGCTCACCGGCTCCAGATTTATCAGCAATAAACCAGCCAGCCGGAAGGGCCGAGCGCA
GAAGTGGTCCTGCAACTTTATCCGCCTCCATCCAGTCTATTAATTGTTGCCGGGAAGCTAGAGTAAGTAG
TTCGCCAGTTAATAGTTTGCGCAACGTTGTTGCCATTGCTACAGGCATCGTGGTGTCACGCTCGTCGTTT
GGTATGGCTTCATTCAGCTCCGGTTCCCAACGATCAAGGCGAGTTACATGATCCCCCATGTTGTGCAAAA
AAGCGGTTAGCTCCTTCGGTCCTCCGATCGTTGTCAGAAGTAAGTTGGCCGCAGTGTTATCACTCATGGT
TATGGCAGCACTGCATAATTCTCTTACTGTCATGCCATCCGTAAGATGCTTTTCTGTGACTGGTGAGTAC
TCAACCAAGTCATTCTGAGAATAGTGTATGCGGCGACCGAGTTGCTCTTGCCCGGCGTCAATACGGGATA
ATACCGCGCCACATAGCAGAACTTTAAAAGTGCTCATCATTGGAAAACGTTCTTCGGGGCGAAAACTCTC
AAGGATCTTACCGCTGTTGAGATCCAGTTCGATGTAACCCACTCGTGCACCCAACTGATCTTCAGCATCT
TTTACTTTCACCAGCGTTTCTGGGTGAGCAAAAACAGGAAGGCAAAATGCCGCAAAAAAGGGAATAAGGG
CGACACGGAAATGTTGAATACTCATACTCTTCCTTTTTCAATATTATTGAAGCATTTATCAGGGTTATTG
TCTCATGAGCGGATACATATTTGAATGTATTTAGAAAAATAAACAAATAGGGGTTCCGCGCACATTTCCC
CGAAAAGTGCCACCTGACGTCTAAGAAACCATTATTATCATGACATTAACCTATAAAAATAGGCGTATCA
CGAGGCCCTTTCGTCTCGCGCGTTTCGGTGATGACGGTGAAAACCTCTGACACATGCAGCTCCCGGAGAC
GGTCACAGCTTGTCTGTAAGCGGATGCCGGGAGCAGACAAGCCCGTCAGGGCGCGTCAGCGGGTGTTGGC
GGGTGTCGGGGCTGGCTTAACTATGCGGCATCAGAGCAGATTGTACTGAGAGTGCACCATATGCGGTGTG
AAATACCGCACAGATGCGTAAGGAGAAAATACCGCATCAGGCGCCATTCGCCATTCAGGCTGCGCAACTG
TTGGGAAGGGCGATCGGTGCGGGCCTCTTCGCTATTACGCCAGCTGGCGAAAGGGGGATGTGCTGCAAGG
CGATTAAGTTGGGTAACGCCAGGGTTTTCCCAGTCACGACGTTGTAAAACGACGGCCAGTGAATTCGAGC
TCGGTACCCGAAACACCTCCAGAAGCCAAAAAGACCGAGCTGGGTCCCCTGAAGGAGGAGGAGAAGCTGA
TGAAAGAGGGCAGCGAGAAGGAGAAACCCCAGCCCCTGGAGCCCACATCTGCTCTGAGCAATGGGTGCGC
CCTCGCCAACCACGCCCCGGCCCTGCCATGCATCAACCCACTCAGCGCCCTGCAGTCCGTCCTGAACAAT
CACTTGGGCAAAGCCACGGAGCCCTTGCGCTCACCTTCCTGCTCCAGCCCAAGTTCAAGCACAATTTCCA
TGTTCCACAAGTCGAATCTCAATGTCATGGACAAGCCGGTCTTGAGTCCTGCCTCCACAAGGTCAGCCAG
CGTGTCCAGGCGCTACCTGTTTGAGAACAGCGATCAGCCCATTGACCTGACCAAGTCCAAAAGCAAGAAA
GCCGAGTCCTCGCAAGCACAATCTTGTATGTCCCCACCTCAGAAGCACGCTCTGTCTGACATCGCCGACA
TGGTCAAAGTCCTCCCCAAAGCCACCACCCCAAAGCCAGCCTCCTCCTCCAGGGTCCCCCCCATGAAGCT
GGAAATGGATGTCAGGCGCTTTGAGGATGTCTCCAGTGAAGTCTCAACTTTGCATAAAAGAAAAGGCCGG
CAGTCCAACTGGAATCCTCAGCATCTTCTGATTCTACAAGCCCAGTTTGCCTCGAGCCTCTTCCAGACAT
CAGAGGGCAAATACCTGCTGTCTGATCTGGGCCCACAAGAGCGTATGCAAATCTCTAAGTTTACGGGACT
CTCAATGACCACTATCAGTCACTGGCTGGCCAACGTCAAGTACCAGCTTAGGAAAACGGGCGGGACAAAA
TTTCTGAAAAACATGGACAAAGGCCACCCCATCTTTTATTGCAGTGACTGTGCCTCCCAGTTCAGAACCC
CTTCTACCTACATCAGTCACTTAGAATCTCACCTGGGTTTCCAAATGAAGGACATGACCCGCTTGTCAGT
GGACCAGCAAAGCAAGGTGGAGCAAGAGATCTCCCGGGTATCGTCGGCTCAGAGGTCTCCAGAAACAATA
GCTGCCGAAGAGGACACAGACTCTAAATTCAAGTGTAAGTTGTGCTGTCGGACATTTGTGAGCAAACATG
CGGTAAAACTCCACCTAAGCAAAACGCACAGCAAGTCACCCGAACACCATTCACAGTTTGTAACAGACGT
GGATGAAGAAGGGATTCCAACTACTGCAAGCGAGAATCTTTATTTTCAGGGCGCCGCCAAATTCAAAGAA
ACCGCTGCTGCTAAATTCGAACGCCAGCACATGGACAGCGGAGGTGGAGGTTCGAGCGGTCCCTCGGGTT
CGTCGAGCCTGGAAGTTCTGTTCCAGGGGCCCCTGTCGTCGAGCGGTCCCTCGGGTTCGATGGTGAGCAA
AGGCGAGGAGCTGTTCACCGGGGTGGTGCCCATCCTGGTCGAGCTGGACGGCGACGTAAACGGCCACAAG
TTCAGCGTGTCCGGCGAGGGCGAGGGCGATGCCACCTACGGCAAGCTGACCCTGAAGTTCATCTGCACCA
CCGGCAAGCTGCCCGTGCCCTGGCCCACCCTCGTGACCACCCTGACCTACGGCGTGCAGTGCTTCAGCCG
CTACCCCGACCACATGAAGCAGCACGACTTCTTCAAGTCCGCCATGCCCGAAGGCTACGTCCAGGAGCGC
ACCATCTTCTTCAAGGACGACGGCAACTACAAGACCCGCGCCGAGGTGAAGTTCGAGGGCGACACCCTGG
TGAACCGCATCGAGCTGAAGGGCATCGACTTCAAGGAGGACGGCAACATCCTGGGGCACAAGCTGGAGTA
CAACTACAACAGCCACAACGTCTATATCATGGCCGACAAGCAGAAGAACGGCATCAAGGTGAACTTCAAG
ATCCGCCACAACATCGAGGACGGCAGCGTGCAGCTCGCCGACCACTACCAGCAGAACACCCCCATCGGCG
ACGGCCCCGTGCTGCTGCCCGACAACCACTACCTGAGCACCCAGTCCGCCCTGAGCAAAGACCCCAACGA
GAAGCGCGATCACATGGTCCTTAAGGAGTTCGTGACCGCCGCCGGGATCACTCTCGGCATGGACGAGCTG
TACAAGTAATGATCTAGAGTCGAGTTAATTAAGAATTCCGCCCCCCCCCCTCTCCCTCCCCCCCTCCCCC
CCCCTAACGTTACTGGCCGAAGCCGCTTGGAATAAGGCCGGTGTGCGTTTGTCTATATGTTATTTTCCAC
CATATTGCCGTCTTTTGGCAATGTGAGGGCCCGGAAACCTGGCCCTGTCTTCTTGACGAGCATTCCTAGG
GGTCTTTCCCCTCTCGCCAAAGGAATGCAGGGTCTGTTGAATGTCGTGAAGGAAGCAGTTCCTCTGGAAG
CTTCTTGAAGACAAACAACGTCTGTAGCGACCCTTTGCAGGCAGCGGAACCCCCCACCTGGCGACAGGTG
CCTCTGCGGCCAAAAGCCACGTGTATAAGATACACCTGCAAAGGCGGCACAACCCCAGTGCCACGTTGTG
AGTTGGATAGTTGTGGAAAGAGTCAAATGGCTCTCCTCAAGCGTATTCAACAAGGGGCTGAAGGATGCCC
AGAAGGTACCCCATTGTATGGGATCTGATCTGGGGCCTCGGTGCACATGCTTTACATGTGTTTAGTCGAG
GTTAAAAAAACGTCTAGGCCCCCCGAACCACGGGGACGTGGTTTTCCTTTGAAAAACACGATGATAATAT
GGCCACAACCTGTTACATTGCACAAGATAAAAATATATCATCACGAACAGTAAAACTGTCTGCTTACATA
AACAGTAATACAAGGGGTGTTATGGGATCGGCCATTGAACAAGATGGATTGCACGCAGGTTCTCCGGCCG
CTTGGGTGGAGAGGCTATTCGGCTATGACTGGGCACAACAGACAATCGGCTGCTCTGATGCCGCCGTGTT
CCGGCTGTCAGCGCAGGGGCGCCCGGTTCTTTTTGTCAAGACCGACCTGTCCGGTGCCCTGAATGAACTG
CAGGACGAGGCAGCGCGGCTATCGTGGCTGGCCACGACGGGCGTTCCTTGCGCAGCTGTGCTCGACGTTG
TCACTGAAGCGGGAAGGGACTGGCTGCTATTGGGCGAAGTGCCGGGGCAGGATCTCCTGTCATCTCACCT
TGCTCCTGCCGAGAAAGTATCCATCATGGCTGATGCAATGCGGCGGCTGCATACGCTTGATCCGGCTACC
TGCCCATTCGACCACCAAGCGAAACATCGCATCGAGCGAGCACGTACTCGGATGGAAGCCGGTCTTGTCG
ATCAGGATGATCTGGACGAAGAGCATCAGGGGCTCGCGCCAGCCGAACTGTTCGCCAGGCTCAAGGCGCG
CATGCCCGACGGCGAGGATCTCGTCGTGACCCATGGCGATGCCTGCTTGCCGAATATCATGGTGGAAAAT
GGCCGCTTTTCTGGATTCATCGACTGTGGCCGGCTGGGTGTGGCGGACCGCTATCAGGACATAGCGTTGG
CTACCCGTGATATTGCTGAAGAGCTTGGCGGCGAATGGGCTGACCGCTTCCTCGTGCTTTACGGTATCGC
CGCTCCCGATTCGCAGCGCATCGCCTTCTATCGCCTTCTTGACGAGTTCTTCTGAGTCCTCTGCAGGTAT
GGGTTTGCTCTGAGGCATTGCGATTAGCCTGGTGAGGAGCTTTCTTACAGGGAGATGGGTCTGCTTAGAG
GCAGCTAGCATCTCCCAATGCCAAGCAGGATAGTAGCTTGCTGGAGTAGGATTTATTTTAATGAAAGACC
AGAACATGAAAACTAAGTCCTAATCATTCTCTTAAGTCCTCTAGTTTAGAGCTGGGAACTAGAATAAAAC
GGGTTTAGAGAGATAAAGTTCACAGATTACTACTGCTTTTTTTAGGCCTTCATCATCCATAATCCTGAAT
TACCCAAGGCAAGCTCCAGTGTCCAGCCAAGGCTATCTTTCATTTTAATTATTAGATACTAACTTCTGTC
ACCATTCCATTTCACCACCCCACCTTTCCATAGCAATGCCAATGACTTATAAAGTGACAAAAAGTTGAGC
AATGGAAGAAAGATTGGAGAGTGCTAGAAGTAGTTACTATATAGAGATTCCTTAATCAGCTCATGAATAG
CTTAAAGTTGTCTTTATGATTGTTACTTGTAATGAATGCTTTTTTGCAGCTTACTTTTAGTAATTGCCAC
CTTCCACCTCTTCCCTTTGGTTATTTTCTACATTAAGTGTCCTATGAATGAGCATGTGCCCTTAACAGGT
TGGTAGAAAAATATTCTTCTTTGCAGAACATTGAGATGAAAAGAAGCTTATTTTCTTCTTTCATCTTTTG
GTTTTCTTGTGGATAGACCAGTATTAGAGCCCACCTTTAACAAAGATAGAGGCAATGTGTGCCCTTGAGG
TTTCATTTCACATAAAGAAACAAATGGCTTTCTGTACACTTATGTTAATGTGCATGGAGTCCCATAGCTT
GAAGATAATGTGCATCATGTGTCATAGAAGTTCCATGCCTTATATAGTCAACCATGCCCAGACCATTTGT
GTCATTTTTAGGAAACAGGGCAGAGACCAAGGTCAAATGCTTTGGCAGATTAGTTTCACCAGCCATTTTC
AAATGTTGAGGATAAGCAAGGCTGGGTCTTAACCAATCTCTTTCATTTGCCCATTTGTGTTTTCTCTACT
TCTTTTTCTCTCCCTTCCAGCATGATGCCCGCATACACTAAGGGCCCTCC
